Addgene plasmid #225944: pLV-SFFV-myc-ATL1-WPRE-UbC-Emerald
Purpose: Lentiviral vector plasmid expressing human atlastin GTPase 1 (ATL1) fused to myc-tag under the spleen focus-forming virus (SFFV) promoter and Emerald under the Ubiquitin C (UbC) promoter
Depositing lab: Richard Eva & Bart Nieuwenhuis & Evan Reid. Depositing organization: University of Cambridge.
Backbone
  Vector backbone: pLV-SFFV-MCS-WPRE-UbC-Emerald (Addgene #211796)
  Backbone manufacturer: Bart Nieuwenhuis
  Vector type: Mammalian Expression, Lentiviral
Growth in bacteria
  Bacterial resistance: Ampicillin, 100 μg/mL
  Growth temperature: 37°C
  Growth strain: NEB Stable
  Copy number: High Copy
Gene/Insert 1
  Gene/Insert name: ATL1 (alt name: Atlastin GTPase 1)
  Species: H. sapiens (human)
  Insert size (bp): 1710
  Entrez Gene: ATL1 (a.k.a. AD-FSP, FSP1, GBP3, HSN1D, SPG3, SPG3A, atlastin1)
  Promoter: SFFV
  Tag / fusion protein: myc-tag (N terminal on insert)
  Cloning method: Unknown
  Sequencing primers: 5′ n/a
Gene/Insert 2
  Gene/Insert name: Emerald (alt name: EmGFP)
  Species: A. victoria
  Insert size (bp): 717
  Promoter: UbC
  Cloning method: Unknown
  Sequencing primers: 5′ n/a
Resource information
  A portion of this plasmid was derived from a plasmid made by: VectorBuilder
Terms and licenses: Academic/Nonprofit Terms; Industry Terms: Not Available to Industry
How to cite: pLV-SFFV-myc-ATL1-WPRE-UbC-Emerald was a gift from Richard Eva & Bart Nieuwenhuis & Evan Reid (Addgene plasmid # 225944 ; http://n2t.net/addgene:225944 ; RRID:Addgene_225944)
