[The description below was written by a language model from this plasmid's Addgene catalogue record and pLannotate feature annotations shown in this document.]
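Description:
pLV-SFFV-myc-ATL1-WPRE-UbC-Emerald is a dual-promoter HIV-1-derived lentiviral transfer plasmid of about 12.5 kb for mammalian expression, built on the pLV-SFFV-MCS-WPRE-UbC-Emerald backbone. It is maintained in E. coli through a high-copy ColE1/pUC-type origin and selected with ampicillin via the β-lactamase gene. The recommended host is a recombination-tolerant strain, which suits a plasmid carrying repeated LTR sequences. The viral portion contains a truncated 5' LTR, the Ψ packaging signal with an adjoining gag fragment, the Rev response element for Rev-dependent nuclear export of the genomic RNA, the cPPT/CTS element, and a ΔU3 self-inactivating 3' LTR that silences LTR-driven transcription after integration. An additional LTR fragment at the end of the linearised record appears to continue into the 5' LTR across the circular junction.

Between the LTRs sit two independent expression units. The spleen focus-forming virus LTR promoter drives human atlastin GTPase 1 (ATL1), a GTPase that mediates homotypic fusion of endoplasmic reticulum membranes and tubular network formation. The catalogue lists an N-terminal myc tag, although the annotation does not call it as a separate feature. A partial WPRE follows to enhance transcript stability and expression. Downstream, the human ubiquitin C promoter drives Emerald, a green fluorescent protein derived from Aequorea victoria, so transduced cells can be identified independently of the untagged localisation of ATL1.

Outside the viral cassette, the backbone retains legacy elements: an SV40 promoter, gpt fragments, SV40 small t intron and poly(A) sequences, and remnants of tetracycline resistance, rop and bom. The record assigns these no function. The construct is intended for packaging into lentiviral particles to overexpress myc-ATL1 in mammalian cells with fluorescent marking.
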