Features (pLannotate 1.2.2; 34 found; start..end, strand, type, name):
     48..305     +  LTR            5' LTR (truncated): truncated 5' long terminal repeat (LTR) from HIV-1
    352..477     +  misc_feature   HIV-1 Ψ: packaging signal of human immunodeficiency virus type 1
    461..799     +  CDS            HIV-1 gag (fragment): gag protein from human immunodeficiency virus 1; gag
    974..1207    +  misc_feature   RRE: The Rev response element (RRE) of HIV-1 allows for Rev-dependent mRNA export from the nucleus to the cytoplasm.
   1584..1684    +  CDS            Rev (fragment): human immunodeficiency virus 1 (HIV-1) Rev protein; rev; enhances nuclear export of unspliced and incompletely spliced viral mRNAs
   1721..1838    +  misc_feature   cPPT/CTS: central polypurine tract and central termination sequence of HIV-1
   1875..1907    -  misc_feature   MCS (fragment): pBluescript multiple cloning site
   1991..2398    +  promoter       SFFV promoter: spleen focus-forming virus long terminal repeat (LTR) promoter
   2453..4126    +  CDS            ATL1: ATLA1_HUMAN - Also known as GBP3, SPG3A. Experimental evidence at protein level: Swiss-Prot protein existence level 1. GTPase tethering membranes through formation of trans- homooligomers and mediating homotypic fusion of endoplasmic reticulum membranes. Functions in endoplasmic reticulum tubular network biogenesis (PubMed:27619977). May also regulate Golgi biogenesis. May regulate axonal development. From Homo sapiens (Human).
   4141..4171    +  misc_feature   MCS (fragment): pUC18/19 multiple cloning site
   4172..4190    +  misc_feature   MCS (fragment): pBluescript multiple cloning site
   4190..4695    +  misc_feature   WPRE (fragment): woodchuck hepatitis virus posttranscriptional regulatory element
   4688..5874    +  promoter       UbC promoter: human ubiquitin C promoter
   5910..6626    +  CDS            Emerald: Emerald is a basic (constitutively fluorescent) green fluorescent protein published in 1998, derived from Aequorea victoria. It is reported to be a very rapidly-maturing weak dimer.
   6654..6722    +  CDS            nef (fragment): NEF_HV1Z2 - Experimental evidence at protein level: Swiss-Prot protein existence level 1. Extracellular Nef protein targets CD4(+) T-lymphocytes for apoptosis by interacting with CXCR4 surface receptors. From Human immunodeficiency virus type 1 group M subtype D (isolate Z2/CDC-Z34) (HIV-1).
   6724..6957    +  LTR            3' LTR (ΔU3): self-inactivating 3' long terminal repeat (LTR) from HIV-1
   6982..7000    -  promoter       SP6 promoter: promoter for bacteriophage SP6 RNA polymerase
   7228..7507    +  CDS            TcR (fragment): tetracycline efflux protein; tet; confers resistance to tetracycline
   7508..7556    -  misc_feature   bom (fragment): basis of mobility region from pBR322
   7658..7693    -  CDS            rop (fragment): Rop protein, which maintains plasmids at low copy number; rop
   7788..7892    +  promoter       AmpR promoter: bla
   7893..8753    +  CDS            AmpR: β-lactamase; bla; confers resistance to ampicillin, carbenicillin, and related antibiotics
   8924..9512    +  rep_origin     ori: high-copy-number ColE1/pMB1/pBR322/pUC origin of replication
   9695..9751    +  CDS            lacI (fragment): lac repressor; lacI; The lac repressor binds to the lac operator to inhibit transcription in E. coli. This inhibition can be relieved by adding lactose or isopropyl-β-D-thiogalactopyranoside (IPTG).
   9758..10087   +  promoter       SV40 promoter: SV40 enhancer and early promoter
  10287..10406   +  CDS            gpt (fragment): XGPT_ECOLI - Also known as gpp, gxu. Experimental evidence at protein level: Swiss-Prot protein existence level 1. Purine salvage pathway enzyme that catalyzes the transfer of the ribosyl-5-phosphate group from 5-phospho-alpha-D-ribose 1- diphosphate (PRPP) to the N9 position of the 6-oxopurines guanine and xanthine to form the corresponding ribonucleotides GMP (guanosine 5'- monophosphate) and XMP (xanthosine 5'-monophosphate), with the release of PPi. To a lesser extent, also acts on hypoxanthine (PubMed:9100006, PubMed:3886014). Does not ribophosphorylate adenine (PubMed:3886014). From Esch
  10406..10741   +  CDS            gpt (fragment): XGPT_ECOLI - Also known as gpp, gxu. Experimental evidence at protein level: Swiss-Prot protein existence level 1. Purine salvage pathway enzyme that catalyzes the transfer of the ribosyl-5-phosphate group from 5-phospho-alpha-D-ribose 1- diphosphate (PRPP) to the N9 position of the 6-oxopurines guanine and xanthine to form the corresponding ribonucleotides GMP (guanosine 5'- monophosphate) and XMP (xanthosine 5'-monophosphate), with the release of PPi. To a lesser extent, also acts on hypoxanthine (PubMed:9100006, PubMed:3886014). Does not ribophosphorylate adenine (PubMed:3886014). From Esch
  10836..11141   +  CDS            frsA (fragment): FRSA_ECOLI - Also known as yafA. Experimental evidence at protein level: Swiss-Prot protein existence level 1. Catalyzes the hydrolysis of esters (PubMed:15808744). Displays esterase activity toward pNP-butyrate (PubMed:15808744). May stimulate mixed-acid fermentation by acting as a fermentation/respiration switch that down-regulates respiration and up- regulates fermentation rates (PubMed:15169777). From Escherichia coli (strain K12).
  11145..11219   +  CDS            small t antigen (fragment): SV40 (simian virus 40) small t antigen
  11221..11286   +  intron         small t intron: SV40 (simian virus 40) small t antigen intron
  11416..11436   +  CDS            SV40 NLS: nuclear localization signal of SV40 (simian virus 40) large T antigen
  11755..11838   +  CDS            large T antigen (fragment): large T antigen from SV40 (simian virus 40)
  11861..11995   +  polyA_signal   SV40 poly(A) signal: SV40 polyadenylation signal
  12163..12491   +  LTR            3' LTR (fragment): 3' long terminal repeat (LTR) from HIV-1
>Addgene plasmid #225944 | pLV-SFFV-myc-ATL1-WPRE-UbC-Emerald | addgene full sequence | sequence record 446838 | Addgene NGS Result
TGATATCGAGCTTGCTACAAGGGACTTTCCGCTGGGGACTTTCCAGGGAGGCGTGGCCTGGGCGGGACTG
GGGAGTGGCGAGCCCTCAGATCCTGCATATAAGCAGCTGCTTTTTGCCTGTACTGGGTCTCTCTGGTTAG
ACCAGATCTGAGCCTGGGAGCTCTCTGGCTAACTAGGGAACCCACTGCTTAAGCCTCAATAAAGCTTGCC
TTGAGTGCTTCAAGTAGTGTGTGCCCGTCTGTTGTGTGACTCTGGTAACTAGAGATCCCTCAGACCCTTT
TAGTCAGTGTGGAAAATCTCTAGCAGTGGCGCCCGAACAGGGACTTGAAAGCGAAAGGGAAACCAGAGGA
GCTCTCTCGACGCAGGACTCGGCTTGCTGAAGCGCGCACGGCAAGAGGCGAGGGGCGGCGACTGGTGAGT
ACGCCAAAAATTTTGACTAGCGGAGGCTAGAAGGAGAGAGATGGGTGCGAGAGCGTCAGTATTAAGCGGG
GGAGAATTAGATCGCGATGGGAAAAAATTCGGTTAAGGCCAGGGGGAAAGAAAAAATATAAATTAAAACA
TATAGTATGGGCAAGCAGGGAGCTAGAACGATTCGCAGTTAATCCTGGCCTGTTAGAAACATCAGAAGGC
TGTAGACAAATACTGGGACAGCTACAACCATCCCTTCAGACAGGATCAGAAGAACTTAGATCATTATATA
ATACAGTAGCAACCCTCTATTGTGTGCATCAAAGGATAGAGATAAAAGACACCAAGGAAGCTTTAGACAA
GATAGAGGAAGAGCAAAACAAAAGTAAGACCACCGCACAGCAAGCGGCCGGCCGCTGATCTTCAGACCTG
GAGGAGGAGATATGAGGGACAATTGGAGAAGTGAATTATATAAATATAAAGTAGTAAAAATTGAACCATT
AGGAGTAGCACCCACCAAGGCAAAGAGAAGAGTGGTGCAGAGAGAAAAAAGAGCAGTGGGAATAGGAGCT
TTGTTCCTTGGGTTCTTGGGAGCAGCAGGAAGCACTATGGGCGCAGCGTCAATGACGCTGACGGTACAGG
CCAGACAATTATTGTCTGGTATAGTGCAGCAGCAGAACAATTTGCTGAGGGCTATTGAGGCGCAACAGCA
TCTGTTGCAACTCACAGTCTGGGGCATCAAGCAGCTCCAGGCAAGAATCCTGGCTGTGGAAAGATACCTA
AAGGATCAACAGCTCCTGGGGATTTGGGGTTGCTCTGGAAAACTCATTTGCACCACTGCTGTGCCTTGGA
ATGCTAGTTGGAGTAATAAATCTCTGGAACAGATTTGGAATCACACGACCTGGATGGAGTGGGACAGAGA
AATTAACAATTACACAAGCTTAATACACTCCTTAATTGAAGAATCGCAAAACCAGCAAGAAAAGAATGAA
CAAGAATTATTGGAATTAGATAAATGGGCAAGTTTGTGGAATTGGTTTAACATAACAAATTGGCTGTGGT
ATATAAAATTATTCATAATGATAGTAGGAGGCTTGGTAGGTTTAAGAATAGTTTTTGCTGTACTTTCTAT
AGTGAATAGAGTTAGGCAGGGATATTCACCATTATCGTTTCAGACCCACCTCCCAACCCCGAGGGGACCC
GACAGGCCCGAAGGAATAGAAGAAGAAGGTGGAGAGAGAGACAGAGACAGATCCATTCGATTAGTGAACG
GATCTCGACGGTATCGCCAAATGGCAGTATTCATCCACAATTTTAAAAGAAAAGGGGGGATTGGGGGGTA
CAGTGCAGGGGAAAGAATAGTAGACATAATAGCAACAGACATACAAACTAAAGAATTACAAAAACAAATT
ACAAAAATTCAAAATTTTCGGGTTTATTACAGGGACAGCAGAGATCCAGTTTGGATCGATAAGCTTGATA
TCGAATTCCTGCAGCCCCGATAAAATAAAAGATTTTATTTAGTCTCCAGAAAAAGGGGGGAATGAAAGAC
CCCACCTGTAGGTTTGGCAAGCTAGCTGCAGTAACGCCATTTTGCAAGGCATGGAAAAATACCAAACCAA
GAATAGAGAAGTTCAGATCAAGGGCGGGTACATGAAAATAGCTAACGTTGGGCCAAACAGGATATCTGCG
GTGAGCAGTTTCGGCCCCGGCCCGGGGCCAAGAACAGATGGTCACCGCAGTTTCGGCCCCGGCCCGAGGC
CAAGAACAGATGGTCCCCAGATATGGCCCAACCCTCAGCAGTTTCTTAAGACCCATCAGATGTTTCCAGG
CTCCCCCAAGGACCTGAAATGACCCTGCGCCTTATTTGAATTAACCAATCAGCCTGCTTCTCGCTTCTGT
TCGCGCGCTTCTGCTTCCCGAGCTCTATAAAAGAGCTCACAACCCCTCACTCGGCGCGCCAGTCCTCCGA
CAGACTGAGTCGCCCGGGGGGGATCCACCGGTCGCCACCATGGAACAAAAACTCATCTCAGAAGAGGATC
TGATGGCCAAGAACCGCAGGGACAGAAACAGTTGGGGTGGATTTTCGGAAAAGACATATGAATGGAGCTC
AGAAGAGGAGGAGCCAGTGAAAAAGGCAGGACCAGTCCAAGTCCTCATTGTCAAAGATGACCATTCCTTT
GAGTTAGATGAAACTGCATTAAATCGGATCCTTCTCTCGGAGGCTGTCAGAGACAAGGAGGTTGTTGCTG
TATCTGTTGCTGGAGCATTTAGAAAAGGAAAATCATTCCTGATGGACTTCATGTTGAGATACATGTACAA
CCAGGAATCAGTTGATTGGGTTGGAGACTACAATGAACCATTGACTGGTTTTTCATGGAGAGGTGGATCT
GAGCGAGAGACCACAGGAATTCAGATATGGAGTGAAATCTTCCTTATCAATAAACCTGATGGTAAAAAGG
TTGCAGTGTTATTGATGGATACTCAGGGAACCTTTGATAGTCAGTCAACTTTGAGAGATTCAGCCACAGT
ATTTGCCCTTAGCACAATGATCAGCTCAATACAGGTATATAACTTATCCCAAAATGTCCAGGAGGATGAT
CTTCAGCACCTCCAGCTTTTCACTGAGTATGGCAGACTGGCAATGGAGGAAACATTCCTGAAGCCATTTC
AGAGTCTGATATTTCTTGTTCGAGACTGGAGTTTCCCATACGAATTTTCATATGGAGCCGATGGTGGTGC
CAAATTCTTGGAAAAACGCCTCAAGGTCTCAGGGAACCAGCATGAAGAACTACAGAACGTCAGAAAACAC
ATCCATTCCTGTTTCACCAACATTTCCTGTTTTCTGCTACCTCATCCTGGCTTAAAAGTAGCTACCAATC
CAAACTTTGATGGAAAATTGAAAGAAATAGATGATGAATTCATCAAAAACTTGAAAATACTGATTCCTTG
GCTACTTAGTCCCGAGAGCCTAGATATTAAAGAGATCAATGGGAATAAAATCACCTGCCGGGGTCTGGTG
GAGTACTTCAAGGCTTATATAAAGATCTATCAAGGTGAAGAATTACCACATCCCAAATCCATGTTACAGG
CCACAGCAGAAGCTAACAATTTAGCAGCCGTGGCAACTGCCAAGGACACATACAACAAAAAAATGGAAGA
GATTTGTGGTGGTGACAAACCATTTCTGGCCCCAAATGACTTGCAGACCAAACACCTGCAACTTAAGGAA
GAATCTGTGAAGCTATTCCGAGGGGTGAAGAAGATGGGTGGGGAAGAATTTAGCCGGCGTTACCTGCAGC
AGTTGGAGAGTGAAATAGATGAACTTTACATCCAATATATCAAGCACAATGATAGCAAAAATATCTTCCA
TGCAGCTCGTACCCCAGCCACACTGTTTGTAGTCATCTTTATCACATATGTGATTGCTGGTGTGACTGGA
TTCATTGGTTTGGACATCATAGCTAGCCTATGCAATATGATAATGGGACTGACCCTTATCACCCTGTGCA
CTTGGGCATATATCCGGTACTCTGGAGAATACCGAGAGCTGGGAGCTGTAATAGACCAGGTGGCTGCAGC
TCTGTGGGACCAGGGAAGTACAAATGAGGCTTTGTACAAGCTTTACAGTGCAGCAGCAACCCACAGACAT
CTGTATCATCAAGCTTTCCCTACACCAAAGTCGGAATCTACTGAACAATCAGAAAAGAAAAAAATGTAAA
GCGGCCGCGACTCTAGAGTCGACCTGCAGGCATGCAAGCTTGATATCAAGCTTATCGATAATCAACCTCT
GGATTACAAAATTTGTGAAAGATTGACTGGTATTCTTAACTATGTTGCTCCTTTTACGCTATGTGGATAC
GCTGCTTTAATGCCTTTGTATCATGCTATTGCTTCCCGTATGGCTTTCATTTTCTCCTCCTTGTATAAAT
CCTGGTTGCTGTCTCTTTATGAGGAGTTGTGGCCCGTTGTCAGGCAACGTGGCGTGGTGTGCACTGTGTT
TGCTGACGCAACCCCCACTGGTTGGGGCATTGCCACCACCTGTCAGCTCCTTTCCGGGACTTTCGCTTTC
CCCCTCCCTATTGCCACGGCGGAACTCATCGCCGCCTGCCTTGCCCGCTGCTGGACAGGGGCTCGGCTGT
TGGGCACTGACAATTCCGTGGTGTTGTCGGGGAAATCATCGTCCTTTCCTTGGCTGCTCGCCTGTGTTGC
CACCTGGATTCTGCGCGGGACGTCCTTCTGCTACGTCCCTTCGGCCCTCAATCCAGCGGACCTTCCTTCC
CGCGGGCGCCCCCCTCCTCACGGCGAGCGCTGCCACGTCAGACGAAGGGCGCAGCGAGCGTCCTGATCCT
TCCGCCCGGACGCTCAGGACAGCGGCCCGCTGCTCATAAGACTCGGCCTTAGAACCCCAGTATCAGCAGA
AGGACATTTTAGGACGGGACTTGGGTGACTCTAGGGCACTGGTTTTCTTTCCAGAGAGCGGAACAGGCGA
GGAAAAGTAGTCCCTTCTCGGCGATTCTGCGGAGGGATCTCCGTGGGGCGGTGAACGCCGATGATTATAT
AAGGACGCGCCGGGTGTGGCACAGCTAGTTCCGTCGCAGCCGGGATTTGGGTCGCGGTTCTTGTTTGTGG
ATCGCTGTGATCGTCACTTGGTGAGTAGCGGGCTGCTGGGCTGGCCGGGGCTTTCGTGGCCGCCGGGCCG
CTCGGTGGGACGGAAGCGTGTGGAGAGACCGCCAAGGGCTGTAGTCTGGGTCCGCGAGCAAGGTTGCCCT
GAACTGGGGGTTGGGGGGAGCGCAGCAAAATGGCGGCTGTTCCCGAGTCTTGAATGGAAGACGCTTGTGA
GGCGGGCTGTGAGGTCGTTGAAACAAGGTGGGGGGCATGGTGGGCGGCAAGAACCCAAGGTCTTGAGGCC
TTCGCTAATGCGGGAAAGCTCTTATTCGGGTGAGATGGGCTGGGGCACCATCTGGGGACCCTGACGTGAA
GTTTGTCACTGACTGGAGAACTCGGTTTGTCGTCTGTTGCGGGGGCGGCAGTTATGGCGGTGCCGTTGGG
CAGTGCACCCGTACCTTTGGGAGCGCGCGCCCTCGTCGTGTCGTGACGTCACCCGTTCTGTTGGCTTATA
ATGCAGGGTGGGGCCACCTGCCGGTAGGTGTGCGGTAGGCTTTTCTCCGTCGCAGGACGCAGGGTTCGGG
CCTAGGGTAGGCTCTCCTGAATCGACAGGCGCCGGACCTCTGGTGAGGGGAGGGATAAGTGAGGCGTCAG
TTTCTTTGGTCGGTTTTATGTACCTATCTTCTTAAGTAGCTGAAGCTCCGGTTTTGAACTATGCGCTCGG
GGTTGGCGAGTGTGTTTTGTGAAGTTTTTTAGGCACCTTTTGAAATGTAATCATTTGGGTCAATATGTAA
TTTTCAGTGTTAGACTAGTAAATTGTCCGCTAAATTCTGGCCGTTTTTGGCTTTTTTGTTAGACGAAGCT
TGGTACCGAGCTCGGATCAATTCGCCACCATGGTGAGCAAGGGCGAGGAGCTGTTCACCGGGGTGGTGCC
CATCCTGGTCGAGCTGGACGGCGACGTAAACGGCCACAAGTTCAGCGTGTCCGGCGAGGGCGAGGGCGAT
GCCACCTACGGCAAGCTGACCCTGAAGTTCATCTGCACCACCGGCAAGCTGCCCGTGCCCTGGCCCACCC
TCGTGACCACCTTGACCTACGGCGTGCAGTGCTTCGCCCGCTACCCCGACCACATGAAGCAGCACGACTT
CTTCAAGTCCGCCATGCCCGAAGGCTACGTCCAGGAGCGCACCATCTTCTTCAAGGACGACGGCAACTAC
AAGACCCGCGCCGAGGTGAAGTTCGAGGGCGACACCCTGGTGAACCGCATCGAGCTGAAGGGCATCGACT
TCAAGGAGGACGGCAACATCCTGGGGCACAAGCTGGAGTACAACTACAACAGCCACAAGGTCTATATCAC
CGCCGACAAGCAGAAGAACGGCATCAAGGTGAACTTCAAGACCCGCCACAACATCGAGGACGGCAGCGTG
CAGCTCGCCGACCACTACCAGCAGAACACCCCCATCGGCGACGGCCCCGTGCTGCTGCCCGACAACCACT
ACCTGAGCACCCAGTCCGCCCTGAGCAAAGACCCCAACGAGAAGCGCGATCACATGGTCCTGCTGGAGTT
CGTGACCGCCGCCGGGATCACTCTCGGCATGGACGAGCTGTACAAGTAACTCGAGGGAATTAATTCGAGC
TCGGTACCTTTAAGACCAATGACTTACAAGGCAGCTGTAGATCTTAGCCACTTTTTAAAAGAAAAGGGGG
GACTGGAAGGGCTAATTCACTCCCAACGAAGACAAGATCTGCTTTTTGCTTGTACTGGGTCTCTCTGGTT
AGACCAGATCTGAGCCTGGGAGCTCTCTGGCTAACTAGGGAACCCACTGCTTAAGCCTCAATAAAGCTTG
CCTTGAGTGCTTCAAGTAGTGTGTGCCCGTCTGTTGTGTGACTCTGGTAACTAGAGATCCCTCAGACCCT
TTTAGTCAGTGTGGAAAATCTCTAGCAGCATCTAGAATTAATTCCGTGTATTCTATAGTGTCACCTAAAT
CGTATGTGTATGATACATAAGGTTATGTATTAATTGTAGCCGCGTTCTAACGACAATATGTACAAGCCTA
ATTGTGTAGCATCTGGCTTACTGAAGCAGACCCTATCATCTCTCTCGTAAACTGCCGTCAGAGTCGGTTT
GGTTGGACGAACCTTCTGAGTTTCTGGTAACGCCGTCCCGCACCCGGAAATGGTCAGCGAACCAATCAGC
AGGGTCATCGCTAGCCAGATCCTCTACGCCGGACGCATCGTGGCCGGCATCACCGGCGCCACAGGTGCGG
TTGCTGGCGCCTATATCGCCGACATCACCGATGGGGAAGATCGGGCTCGCCACTTCGGGCTCATGAGCGC
TTGTTTCGGCGTGGGTATGGTGGCAGGCCCCGTGGCCGGGGGACTGTTGGGCGCCATCTCCTTGCATGCA
CCATTCCTTGCGGCGGCGGTGCTCAACGGCCTCAACCTACTACTGGGCTGCTTCCTAATGCAGGAGTCGC
ATAAGGGAGAGCGTCGAATGGTGCACTCTCAGTACAATCTGCTCTGATGCCGCATAGTTAAGCCAGCCCC
GACACCCGCCAACACCCGCTGACGCGCCCTGACGGGCTTGTCTGCTCCCGGCATCCGCTTACAGACAAGC
TGTGACCGTCTCCGGGAGCTGCATGTGTCAGAGGTTTTCACCGTCATCACCGAAACGCGCGAGACGAAAG
GGCCTCGTGATACGCCTATTTTTATAGGTTAATGTCATGATAATAATGGTTTCTTAGACGTCAGGTGGCA
CTTTTCGGGGAAATGTGCGCGGAACCCCTATTTGTTTATTTTTCTAAATACATTCAAATATGTATCCGCT
CATGAGACAATAACCCTGATAAATGCTTCAATAATATTGAAAAAGGAAGAGTATGAGTATTCAACATTTC
CGTGTCGCCCTTATTCCCTTTTTTGCGGCATTTTGCCTTCCTGTTTTTGCTCACCCAGAAACGCTGGTGA
AAGTAAAAGATGCTGAAGATCAGTTGGGTGCACGAGTGGGTTACATCGAACTGGATCTCAACAGCGGTAA
GATCCTTGAGAGTTTTCGCCCCGAAGAACGTTTTCCAATGATGAGCACTTTTAAAGTTCTGCTATGTGGC
GCGGTATTATCCCGTATTGACGCCGGGCAAGAGCAACTCGGTCGCCGCATACACTATTCTCAGAATGACT
TGGTTGAGTACTCACCAGTCACAGAAAAGCATCTTACGGATGGCATGACAGTAAGAGAATTATGCAGTGC
TGCCATAACCATGAGTGATAACACTGCGGCCAACTTACTTCTGACAACGATCGGAGGACCGAAGGAGCTA
ACCGCTTTTTTGCACAACATGGGGGATCATGTAACTCGCCTTGATCGTTGGGAACCGGAGCTGAATGAAG
CCATACCAAACGACGAGCGTGACACCACGATGCCTGTAGCAATGGCAACAACGTTGCGCAAACTATTAAC
TGGCGAACTACTTACTCTAGCTTCCCGGCAACAATTAATAGACTGGATGGAGGCGGATAAAGTTGCAGGA
CCACTTCTGCGCTCGGCCCTTCCGGCTGGCTGGTTTATTGCTGATAAATCTGGAGCCGGTGAGCGTGGGT
CTCGCGGTATCATTGCAGCACTGGGGCCAGATGGTAAGCCCTCCCGTATCGTAGTTATCTACACGACGGG
GAGTCAGGCAACTATGGATGAACGAAATAGACAGATCGCTGAGATAGGTGCCTCACTGATTAAGCATTGG
TAACTGTCAGACCAAGTTTACTCATATATACTTTAGATTGATTTAAAACTTCATTTTTAATTTAAAAGGA
TCTAGGTGAAGATCCTTTTTGATAATCTCATGACCAAAATCCCTTAACGTGAGTTTTCGTTCCACTGAGC
GTCAGACCCCGTAGAAAAGATCAAAGGATCTTCTTGAGATCCTTTTTTTCTGCGCGTAATCTGCTGCTTG
CAAACAAAAAAACCACCGCTACCAGCGGTGGTTTGTTTGCCGGATCAAGAGCTACCAACTCTTTTTCCGA
AGGTAACTGGCTTCAGCAGAGCGCAGATACCAAATACTGTTCTTCTAGTGTAGCCGTAGTTAGGCCACCA
CTTCAAGAACTCTGTAGCACCGCCTACATACCTCGCTCTGCTAATCCTGTTACCAGTGGCTGCTGCCAGT
GGCGATAAGTCGTGTCTTACCGGGTTGGACTCAAGACGATAGTTACCGGATAAGGCGCAGCGGTCGGGCT
GAACGGGGGGTTCGTGCACACAGCCCAGCTTGGAGCGAACGACCTACACCGAACTGAGATACCTACAGCG
TGAGCTATGAGAAAGCGCCACGCTTCCCGAAGGGAGAAAGGCGGACAGGTATCCGGTAAGCGGCAGGGTC
GGAACAGGAGAGCGCACGAGGGAGCTTCCAGGGGGAAACGCCTGGTATCTTTATAGTCCTGTCGGGTTTC
GCCACCTCTGACTTGAGCGTCGATTTTTGTGATGCTCGTCAGGGGGGCGGAGCCTATGGAAAAACGCCAG
CAACGCGGCCTTTTTACGGTTCCTGGCCTTTTGCTGGCCTTTTGCTCACATGTTCTTTCCTGCGTTATCC
CCTGATTCTGTGGATAACCGTATTACCGCCTTTGAGTGAGCTGATACCGCTCGCCGCAGCCGAACGACCG
AGCGCAGCGAGTCAGTGAGCGAGGAAGCGGAAGAGCGCCCAATACGCAAACCGCCTCTCCCCGCGCGTTG
GCCGATTCATTAATGCAGCTGTGGAATGTGTGTCAGTTAGGGTGTGGAAAGTCCCCAGGCTCCCCAGCAG
GCAGAAGTATGCAAAGCATGCATCTCAATTAGTCAGCAACCAGGTGTGGAAAGTCCCCAGGCTCCCCAGC
AGGCAGAAGTATGCAAAGCATGCATCTCAATTAGTCAGCAACCATAGTCCCGCCCCTAACTCCGCCCATC
CCGCCCCTAACTCCGCCCAGTTCCGCCCATTCTCCGCCCCATGGCTGACTAATTTTTTTTATTTATGCAG
AGGCCGAGGCCGCCTCGGCCTCTGAGCTATTCCAGAAGTAGTGAGGAGGCTTTTTTGGAGGCCTAGGCTT
TTGCAAAAAGCTTGGACACAAGACAGGCTTGCGAGATATGTTTGAGAATACCACTTTATCCCGCGTCAGG
GAGAGGCAGTGCGTAAAAAGACGCGGACTCATGTGAAATACTGGTTTTTAGTGCGCCAGATCTCTATAAT
CTCGCGCAACCTATTTTCCCCTCGAACACTTTTTAAGCCGTAGATAAACAGGCTGGGACACTTCACATGA
GCGAAAAATACATCGTCACCTGGGACATGTTGCAGATCCATGCACGTAAACTCGCAAGCCGACTGATGCC
TTCTGAACAATGGAAAGGCATTATTGCCGTAAGCCGTGGCGGTCTGTACCGGGTGCGTTACTGGCGCGTG
AACTGGGTATTCGTCATGTCGATACCGTTTGTATTTCCAGCTACGATCACGACAACCAGCGCGAGCTTAA
AGTGCTGAAACGCGCAGAAGGCGATGGCGAAGGCTTCATCGTTATTGATGACCTGGTGGATACCGGTGGT
ACTGCGGTTGCGATTCGTGAAATGTATCCAAAAGCGCACTTTGTCACCATCTTCGCAAAACCGGCTGGTC
GTCCGCTGGTTGATGACTATGTTGTTGATATCCCGCAAGATACCTGGATTGAACAGCCGTGGGATATGGG
CGTCGTATTCGTCCCGCCAATCTCCGGTCGCTAATCTTTTCAACGCCTGGCACTGCCGGGCGTTGTTCTT
TTTAACTTCAGGCGGGTTACAATAGTTTCCAGTAAGTATTCTGGAGGCTGCATCCATGACACAGGCAAAC
CTGAGCGAAACCCTGTTCAAACCCCGCTTTAAACATCCTGAAACCTCGACGCTAGTCCGCCGCTTTAATC
ACGGCGCACAACCGCCTGTGCAGTCGGCCCTTGATGGTAAAACCATCCCTCACTGGTATCGCATGATTAA
CCGTCTGATGTGGATCTGGCGCGGCATTGACCCACGCGAAATCCTCGACGTCCAGGCACGTATTGTGATG
AGCGATGCCGAACGTACCGACGATGATTTATACGATACGGTGATTGGCTACCGTGGCGGCAACTGGATTT
ATGAGTGGGCCCCGGATCTTTGTGAAGGAACCTTACTTCTGTGGTGTGACATAATTGGACAAACTACCTA
CAGAGATTTAAAGCTCTAAGGTAAATATAAAATTTTTAAGTGTATAATGTGTTAAACTACTGATTCTAAT
TGTTTGTGTATTTTAGATTCCAACCTATGGAACTGATGAATGGGAGCAGTGGTGGAATGCCTTTAATGAG
GAAAACCTGTTTTGCTCAGAAGAAATGCCATCTAGTGATGATGAGGCTACTGCTGACTCTCAACATTCTA
CTCCTCCAAAAAAGAAGAGAAAGGTAGAAGACCCCAAGGACTTTCCTTCAGAATTGCTAAGTTTTTTGAG
TCATGCTGTGTTTAGTAATAGAACTCTTGCTTGCTTTGCTATTTACACCACAAAGGAAAAAGCTGCACTG
CTATACAAGAAAATTATGGAAAAATATTCTGTAACCTTTATAAGTAGGCATAACAGTTATAATCATAACA
TACTGTTTTTTCTTACTCCACACAGGCATAGAGTGTCTGCTATTAATAACTATGCTCAAAAATTGTGTAC
CTTTAGCTTTTTAATTTGTAAAGGGGTTAATAAGGAATATTTGATGTATAGTGCCTTGACTAGAGATCAT
AATCAGCCATACCACATTTGTAGAGGTTTTACTTGCTTTAAAAAACCTCCCACACCTCCCCCTGAACCTG
AAACATAAAATGAATGCAATTGTTGTTGTTAACTTGTTTATTGCAGCTTATAATGGTTACAAATAAAGCA
ATAGCATCACAAATTTCACAAATAAAGCATTTTTTTCACTGCATTCTAGTTGTGGTTTGTCCAAACTCAT
CAATGTATCTTATCATGTCTGGATCAACTGGATAACTCAAGCTAACCAAAATCATCCCAAACTTCCCACC
CCATACCCTATTACCACTGCCAATTACCTGTGGTTTCATTTACTCTAAACCTGTGATTCCTCTGAATTAT
TTTCATTTTAAAGAAATTGTATTTGTTAAATATGTACTACAAACTTAGTAGTTGGAAGGGCTAATTCACT
CCCAAAGAAGACAAGATATCCTTGATCTGTGGATCTACCACACACAAGGCTACTTCCCTGATTAGCAGAA
CTACACACCAGGGCCAGGGGTCAGATATCCACTGACCTTTGGATGGTGCTACAAGCTAGTACCAGTTGAG
CCAGATAAGGTAGAAGAGGCCAATAAAGGAGAGAACACCAGCTTGTTACACCCTGTGAGCCTGCATGGGA
TGGATGACCCGGAGAGAGAAGTGTTAGAGTGGAGGTTTGACAGCCGCCTAGCATTTCATCACGTGGCCCG
AGAGCTGCATCCGGAGTACTTCAAGAACTGC
